>Addgene plasmid #82734 | pDONR223_SERPINB5_p.I159S | addgene full sequence | sequence record 161427 | Addgene NGS result
CACCGTGGAAACGGATGAAGGCACGAACCCAGTGGACATAAGCCTGTTCGGTTCGTAAGCTGTAATGCAA
GTAGCGTATGCGCTCACGCAACTGGTCCAGAACCTTGACCGAACGCAGCGGTGGTAACGGCGCAGTGGCG
GTTTTCATGGCTTGTTATGACTGTTTTTTTGGGGTACAGTCTATGCCTCGGGCATCCAAGCAGCAAGCGC
GTTACGCCGTGGGTCGATGTTTGATGTTATGGAGCAGCAACGATGTTACGCAGCAGGGCAGTCGCCCTAA
AACAAAGTTAAACATTATGAGGGAAGCGGTGATCGCCGAAGTATCGACTCAACTATCAGAGGTAGTTGGC
GTCATCGAGCGCCATCTCGAACCGACGTTGCTGGCCGTACATTTGTACGGCTCCGCAGTGGATGGCGGCC
TGAAGCCACACAGTGATATTGATTTGCTGGTTACGGTGACCGTAAGGCTTGATGAAACAACGCGGCGAGC
TTTGATCAACGACCTTTTGGAAACTTCGGCTTCCCCTGGAGAGAGCGAGATTCTCCGCGCTGTAGAAGTC
ACCATTGTTGTGCACGACGACATCATTCCGTGGCGTTATCCAGCTAAGCGCGAACTGCAATTTGGAGAAT
GGCAGCGCAATGACATTCTTGCAGGTATCTTCGAGCCAGCCACGATCGACATTGATCTGGCTATCTTGCT
GACAAAAGCAAGAGAACATAGCGTTGCCTTGGTAGGTCCAGCGGCGGAGGAACTCTTTGATCCGGTTCCT
GAACAGGATCTATTTGAGGCGCTAAATGAAACCTTAACGCTATGGAACTCGCCGCCCGACTGGGCTGGCG
ATGAGCGAAATGTAGTGCTTACGTTGTCCCGCATTTGGTACAGCGCAGTAACCGGCAAAATCGCGCCGAA
GGATGTCGCTGCCGACTGGGCAATGGAGCGCCTGCCGGCCCAGTATCAGCCCGTCATACTTGAAGCTAGA
CAGGCTTATCTTGGACAAGAAGAAGATCGCTTGGCCTCGCGCGCAGATCAGTTGGAAGAATTTGTCCACT
ACGTGAAAGGCGAGATCACCAAGGTAGTCGGCAAATAACCCTCGAGCCACCCATGACCAAAATCCCTTAA
CGTGAGTTACGCGTCGTTCCACTGAGCGTCAGACCCCGTAGAAAAGATCAAAGGATCTTCTTGAGATCCT
TTTTTTCTGCGCGTAATCTGCTGCTTGCAAACAAAAAAACCACCGCTACCAGCGGTGGTTTGTTTGCCGG
ATCAAGAGCTACCAACTCTTTTTCCGAAGGTAACTGGCTTCAGCAGAGCGCAGATACCAAATACTGTTCT
TCTAGTGTAGCCGTAGTTAGGCCACCACTTCAAGAACTCTGTAGCACCGCCTACATACCTCGCTCTGCTA
ATCCTGTTACCAGTGGCTGCTGCCAGTGGCGATAAGTCGTGTCTTACCGGGTTGGACTCAAGACGATAGT
TACCGGATAAGGCGCAGCGGTCGGGCTGAACGGGGGGTTCGTGCACACAGCCCAGCTTGGAGCGAACGAC
CTACACCGAACTGAGATACCTACAGCGTGAGCTATGAGAAAGCGCCACGCTTCCCGAAGGGAGAAAGGCG
GACAGGTATCCGGTAAGCGGCAGGGTCGGAACAGGAGAGCGCACGAGGGAGCTTCCAGGGGGAAACGCCT
GGTATCTTTATAGTCCTGTCGGGTTTCGCCACCTCTGACTTGAGCGTCGATTTTTGTGATGCTCGTCAGG
GGGGCGGAGCCTATGGAAAAACGCCAGCAACGCGGCCTTTTTACGGTTCCTGGCCTTTTGCTGGCCTTTT
GCTCACATGTTCTTTCCTGCGTTATCCCCTGATTCTGTGGATAACCGTATTACCGCCTTTGAGTGAGCTG
ATACCGCTCGCCGCAGCCGAACGACCGAGCGCAGCGAGTCAGTGAGCGAGGAAGCGGAAGAGCGCCCAAT
ACGCAAACCGCCTCTCCCCGCGCGTTGGCCGATTCATTAATGCAGCTGGCACGACAGGTTTCCCGACTGG
AAAGCGGGCAGTGAGCGCAACGCAATTAATACGCGTACCGCTAGCCAGGAAGAGTTTGTAGAAACGCAAA
AAGGCCATCCGTCAGGATGGCCTTCTGCTTAGTTTGATGCCTGGCAGTTTATGGCGGGCGTCCTGCCCGC
CACCCTCCGGGCCGTTGCTTCACAACGTTCAAATCCGCTCCCGGCGGATTTGTCCTACTCAGGAGAGCGT
TCACCGACAAACAACAGATAAAACGAAAGGCCCAGTCTTCCGACTGAGCCTTTCGTTTTATTTGATGCCT
GGCAGTTCCCTACTCTCGCGTTAACGCTAGCATGGATGTTTTCCCAGTCACGACGTTGTAAAACGACGGC
CAGTCTTAAGCTCGGGCCCCAAATAATGATTTTATTTTGACTGATAGTGACCTGTTCGTTGCAACAAATT
GATGAGCAATGCTTTTTTATAATGCCAACTTTGTACAAAAAAGTTGGCATGGATGCCCTGCAACTAGCAA
ATTCGGCTTTTGCCGTTGATCTGTTCAAACAACTATGTGAAAAGGAGCCACTGGGCAATGTCCTCTTCTC
TCCAATCTGTCTCTCCACCTCTCTGTCACTTGCTCAAGTGGGTGCTAAAGGTGACACTGCAAATGAAATT
GGACAGGTTCTTCATTTTGAAAATGTCAAAGATGTACCCTTTGGATTTCAAACAGTAACATCGGATGTAA
ACAAACTTAGTTCCTTTTACTCACTGAAACTAATCAAGCGGCTCTACGTAGACAAATCTCTGAATCTTTC
TACAGAGTTCATCAGCTCTACGAAGAGACCCTATGCAAAGGAATTGGAAACTGTTGACTTCAAAGATAAA
TTGGAAGAAACGAAAGGTCAGATCAACAACTCAATTAAGGATCTCACAGATGGCCACTTTGAGAACATTT
TAGCTGACAACAGTGTGAACGACCAGACCAAAAGCCTTGTGGTTAATGCTGCCTACTTTGTTGGCAAGTG
GATGAAGAAATTTCCTGAATCAGAAACAAAAGAATGTCCTTTCAGAGTCAACAAGGTATGTGGGGCAGCA
TGTAGCAGTAAAAGGAGCCCAATTATAGATGTGAAAAATGACAGGGACAGAGTGGGGCATAAATCCATTC
CAATGAGGAACCTGAGGGCACGGCCGGCAAAGTGCCTTTCCTGATTGCCAACTTTCTTGTACAAAGTTGG
CATTATAAGAAAGCATTGCTTATCAATTTGTTGCAACGAACAGGTCACTATCAGTCAAAATAAAATCATT
ATTTGCCATCCAGCTGATATCCCCTATAGTGAGTCGTATTACATGGTCATAGCTGTTTCCTGGCAGCTCT
GGCCCGTGTCTCAAAATCTCTGATGTTACATTGCACAAGATAAAAATATATCATCATGCCTCCTCTAGAC
CAGCCAGGACAGAAATGCCTCGACTTCGCTGCTACCCAAGGTTGCCGGGTGACGCA
Features (pLannotate 1.2.2; 12 found; start..end, strand, type, name):
     35..58      +  promoter       Pc promoter (fragment): intI1 (promoter lies within the coding sequence); class 1 integron promoter
    234..290     +  CDS            GmR (fragment): gentamycin acetyltransferase; aacC1; confers resistance to gentamycin
    297..1088    +  CDS            SmR: aminoglycoside adenylyltransferase (Murphy, 1985); aadA; confers resistance to spectinomycin and streptomycin
   1181..1769    +  rep_origin     ori: high-copy-number ColE1/pMB1/pBR322/pUC origin of replication
   1952..2044    +  CDS            lacI (fragment): lac repressor; lacI; The lac repressor binds to the lac operator to inhibit transcription in E. coli. This inhibition can be relieved by adding lactose or isopropyl-β-D-thiogalactopyranoside (IPTG).
   2099..2126    -  terminator     rrnB T2 terminator: transcription terminator T2 from the E. coli rrnB gene
   2258..2301    +  terminator     rrnB T1 terminator: Escherichia coli rrnB; transcription terminator T1 from the E. coli rrnB gene
   2348..2384    -  CDS            lacZα (fragment): LacZα fragment of β-galactosidase; lacZ fragment
   2401..2496    +  protein_bind   attL3: mutant version of attL; recombination site for the Gateway® LR reaction LR Clonase™
   2499..3065    +  CDS            SERPINB5 (fragment): SPB5_HUMAN - Also known as PI5. Experimental evidence at protein level: Swiss-Prot protein existence level 1. Tumor suppressor. It blocks the growth, invasion, and metastatic properties of mammary tumors. As it does not undergo the S (stressed) to R (relaxed) conformational transition characteristic of active serpins, it exhibits no serine protease inhibitory activity. From Homo sapiens (Human).
   3199..3294    -  protein_bind   attL3: mutant version of attL; recombination site for the Gateway® LR reaction LR Clonase™
   3313..3331    -  promoter       T7 promoter: promoter for bacteriophage T7 RNA polymerase
