[The description below was written by a language model from this plasmid's Addgene catalogue record and pLannotate feature annotations shown in this document.]
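Description:
pDONR223_SERPINB5_p.I159S is a Gateway entry clone built on the Invitrogen pDONR223 backbone and carrying a mutant allele of human SERPINB5 (maspin, PI5). It belongs to the Target Accelerator Plasmid Collection, a set of cancer-associated alleles assembled for high-throughput phenotyping of lung cancer somatic mutations. The plasmid is about 3.5 kb and is maintained in E. coli at high copy through a ColE1/pUC-type origin. Selection is with spectinomycin, conferred by the aadA aminoglycoside adenylyltransferase (SmR) gene. Short fragments of an integron Pc promoter and a gentamicin resistance gene lie just upstream of it. rrnB T1 and T2 terminators sit upstream of the cloning region and help insulate the insert from read-through transcription.

The open reading frame has no promoter of its own, so the plasmid is not an expression construct. The ORF is flanked by two attL-type recombination sites in opposite orientation (both labelled attL3 by the annotation software). These allow LR Clonase transfer into any Gateway destination vector that supplies a promoter and, if wanted, an N-terminal tag. The clone is "closed", meaning a stop codon immediately follows the insert, so C-terminal fusions are not possible. M13 priming sites and a T7 promoter lie outside the att sites.

Besides the named I159S substitution, the record lists S176P and a series of deletion-insertion changes from roughly residue 190 onward, ending with replacement of residues 206–375 by two amino acids. In keeping with this, the feature table matches SERPINB5 over only a 567-nt fragment. The encoded protein is therefore substantially altered and truncated at its C-terminal end, not a clean point mutant, and this should be considered when interpreting functional results.
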