Addgene plasmid #82734: pDONR223_SERPINB5_p.I159S
Purpose: Gateway Donor vector containing SERPINB5, part of the Target Accelerator Plasmid Collection.
Depositing lab: Jesse Boehm & Matthew Meyerson & David Root. Depositing organization: Broad Institute. Publication: High-throughput Phenotyping of Lung Cancer Somatic Mutations. Berger AH, Brooks AN, Wu X, Shrestha Y, Chouinard C, Piccioni F, Bagul M, Kamburov A, Imielinski M, Hogstrom L, Zhu C, Yang X, Pantel S, Sakai R, Watson J, Kaplan N, Campbell JD, Singh S, Root DE, Narayan R, Natoli T, Lahr DL, Tirosh I, Tamayo P, Getz G, Wong B, Doench J, Subramanian A, Golub TR, Meyerson M, Boehm JS. Cancer Cell. 2016 Aug 8;30(2):214-28. doi: 10.1016/j.ccell.2016.06.022. Epub 2016 Jul 28. PubMed 27478040.
Backbone
  Vector backbone: pDONR223
  Backbone manufacturer: Invitrogen
  Vector type: Gateway Entry vector
Growth in bacteria
  Bacterial resistance: Spectinomycin, 50 μg/mL
  Growth temperature: 37°C
  Growth strain: DH5alpha
  Copy number: High Copy
Gene/Insert
  Gene/Insert name: SERPINB5 (alt name: NM_002639)
  Species: H. sapiens (human)
  Mutation: I159S; S176P; p.190_192delTDTins25amino acids; p.194_196delPVQinsSIP; M198R; p.200_201delMEinsLR; p.203_204delTFinsRPAK; p.206_375delinsLS
  Entrez Gene: SERPINB5 (a.k.a. PI5, maspin)
  Promoter: None
  Cloning method: Gateway Cloning
  Sequencing primers: 5′ M13pUC-fwd; 3′ M13-Rev
Terms and licenses: Academic/Nonprofit Terms; Industry Terms: Not Available to Industry
Depositor comments: CLOSED (stop codon immediately follows insert)
How to cite: pDONR223_SERPINB5_p.I159S was a gift from Jesse Boehm & Matthew Meyerson & David Root (Addgene plasmid # 82734 ; http://n2t.net/addgene:82734 ; RRID:Addgene_82734)
