>Addgene plasmid #82734 | pDONR223_SERPINB5_p.I159S | depositor partial sequence | sequence record 157460 | Insert sequence
ATGGATGCCCTGCAACTAGCAAATTCGGCTTTTGCCGTTGATCTGTTCAAACAACTATGTGAAAAGGAGC
CACTGGGCAATGTCCTCTTCTCTCCAATCTGTCTCTCCACCTCTCTGTCACTTGCTCAAGTGGGTGCTAA
AGGTGACACTGCAAATGAAATTGGACAGGTTCTTCATTTTGAAAATGTCAAAGATGTACCCTTTGGATTT
CAAACAGTAACATCGGATGTAAACAAACTTAGTTCCTTTTACTCACTGAAACTAATCAAGCGGCTCTACG
TAGACAAATCTCTGAATCTTTCTACAGAGTTCATCAGCTCTACGAAGAGACCCTATGCAAAGGAATTGGA
AACTGTTGACTTCAAAGATAAATTGGAAGAAACGAAAGGTCAGATCAACAACTCAATTAAGGATCTCACA
GATGGCCACTTTGAGAACATTTTAGCTGACAACAGTGTGAACGACCAGACCAAAAGCCTTGTGGTTAATG
CTGCCTACTTTGTTGGCAAGTGGATGAAGAAATTTCCTGAATCAGAAACAAAAGAATGTCCTTTCAGAGT
CAACAAGGTATGTGGGGCAGCATGTAGCAGTAAAAGGAGCCCAATTATAGATGTGAAAAATGATAGGGAC
AGAGTGGGGCATAAATCCATTCCAATGAGGAACCTGAGGGCACGGCCGGCAAAGTGCCTTTCCTGA
